Addgene plasmid #104299: pHH0103 genomicseq WW domain
Purpose: Control for WW domain - genomicseq
Depositing lab: Sachdev Sidhu & Marius Sudol. Depositing organization: University of Toronto.
Backbone
  Vector backbone: pHH0103
  Vector type: Bacterial Expression
Growth in bacteria
  Bacterial resistance: Ampicillin, 100 μg/mL
  Growth temperature: 37°C
  Growth strain: DH5alpha
  Copy number: Unknown
Gene/Insert
  Gene/Insert name: genomicseq
  Species: H. sapiens (human)
  Insert size (bp): 174
  Mutation: codon optimized for expression in bacteria
  Promoter: tac
  Tag / fusion protein: GST (N terminal on backbone)
  Cloning method: Restriction Enzyme; 5′ cloning site SfiI (unknown if destroyed); 3′ cloning site NotI (unknown if destroyed)
  Sequencing primers: 5′ pGEX-5'
Terms and licenses: Academic/Nonprofit Terms; Industry Terms: Not Available to Industry
Depositor comments: Amino acid sequence: Linker - ENLYFQGRRASV(gagctc) and WW domain - AAPASWEMGKTSSGKRNFLNHINQTTWQDPRKAAAA
How to cite: pHH0103 genomicseq WW domain was a gift from Sachdev Sidhu & Marius Sudol (Addgene plasmid # 104299 ; http://n2t.net/addgene:104299 ; RRID:Addgene_104299)
