[The description below was written by a language model from this plasmid's Addgene catalogue record and pLannotate feature annotations shown in this document.]
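Description:
pHH0103 genomicseq WW domain is a 6,879 nt bacterial expression plasmid on the pHH0103 backbone that produces a small human WW-domain-type sequence as an N-terminal GST fusion in E. coli. It replicates from a ColE1/pMB1-type origin and is selected through the AmpR β-lactamase gene. An f1 origin is also present, along with the pBR322 bom region and fragments of rop, the tetracycline resistance gene and M13 gene III. These fragments lie downstream of an fd terminator and look like remnants of a phagemid ancestor rather than part of the expressed product.

Expression is driven by the tac promoter with an adjacent lac operator. The plasmid carries its own lacI gene under the lacIq promoter, so transcription is repressed until it is induced with IPTG. The annotated reading frame begins with a 6xHis tag followed by Schistosoma japonicum GST. According to the depositor comments, a linker containing a TEV protease-type recognition motif then precedes the WW domain. The insert, named "genomicseq", is listed as a 174 bp human sequence, codon optimized for bacteria and cloned between SfiI and NotI sites. The automated annotation matches this region to a fragment of zebrafish yap1. That match probably reflects similarity to a YAP-family WW domain, and the catalogue species remains human.

The stated purpose is to serve as a control for WW domain constructs. The record does not explain what "genomicseq" means or how the control is used. The dual His and GST tags would allow affinity purification of the fusion protein, for example for binding or specificity assays alongside other WW domain proteins.
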