Features (pLannotate 1.2.2; 21 found; start..end, strand, type, name):
      1..29      +  promoter       tac promoter: strong E. coli promoter; hybrid between the trp and lac UV5 promoters
     37..53      +  protein_bind   lac operator: The lac repressor binds to the lac operator to inhibit transcription in E. coli. This inhibition can be relieved by adding lactose or isopropyl-β-D-thiogalactopyranoside (IPTG). lac repressor encoded by lacI
    138..155     +  CDS            6xHis: 6xHis affinity tag
    171..824     +  CDS            GST26_SCHJA: Experimental evidence at protein level: Swiss-Prot protein existence level 1. GST isoenzymes appear to play a central role in the parasite detoxification system. Other functions are also suspected including a role in increasing the solubility of haematin in the parasite gut. From Schistosoma japonicum (Blood fluke).
    885..1046    +  CDS            yap1 (fragment): YAP1_DANRE - Experimental evidence at transcript level: Swiss-Prot protein existence level 2. Transcriptional regulator which can act both as a coactivator and a corepressor and is the critical downstream regulatory target in the Hippo signaling pathway that plays a pivotal role in organ size control and tumor suppression by restricting proliferation and promoting apoptosis (By similarity). Required for expansion of the neural plate and neural plate border zone progenitor pools. Acts as a direct regulator of pax3 expression via interaction with tead1 (PubMed:21687713). Plays a key role in tiss
   1074..1121    +  terminator     fd terminator (sequence withheld): central terminator from bacteriophage fd (Otsuka and Kunisawa, 1982)
   1126..1338    +  CDS            M13 gene III (fragment) (sequence partly withheld): pIII; III; minor coat protein
   1353..1823    +  CDS            M13 gene III (fragment) (sequence partly withheld): pIII; III; minor coat protein
   1845..1915    +  CDS            TcR (fragment): tetracycline efflux protein; tet; confers resistance to tetracycline
   2157..2537    -  CDS            YPB1_ECOLX: Protein predicted: Swiss-Prot protein existence level 4. From Escherichia coli.
   2554..2705    +  CDS            rop (fragment): Rop protein, which maintains plasmids at low copy number; rop
   2741..3169    -  rep_origin     f1 ori (sequence partly withheld): f1 bacteriophage origin of replication; arrow indicates direction of (+) strand synthesis
   3178..3217    +  CDS            rop (fragment): Rop protein, which maintains plasmids at low copy number; rop
   3319..3459    +  misc_feature   bom: basis of mobility region from pBR322
   3645..4232    -  rep_origin     ori: high-copy-number ColE1/pMB1/pBR322/pUC origin of replication
   4403..5263    -  CDS            AmpR: β-lactamase; bla; confers resistance to ampicillin, carbenicillin, and related antibiotics
   5264..5368    -  promoter       AmpR promoter: bla
   5477..5554    +  promoter       lacIq promoter: lacI (mutant); In the lacIq allele, a single base change in the promoter boosts expression of the lacI gene about 10-fold.
   5555..6637    +  CDS            lacI: lac repressor; lacI; The lac repressor binds to the lac operator to inhibit transcription in E. coli. This inhibition can be relieved by adding lactose or isopropyl-β-D-thiogalactopyranoside (IPTG).
   6650..6671    +  protein_bind   CAP binding site: CAP binding activates transcription in the presence of cAMP. E. coli catabolite activator protein
   6690..6707    +  promoter       tet promoter (fragment): E. coli promoter for tetracycline efflux protein gene
>Addgene plasmid #104299 | pHH0103 genomicseq WW domain | addgene full sequence | sequence record 203728 | Addgene NGS Result
TTGACAATTAATCATCGGCTCGTATAATGTGTGGAATTGTGAGCGGATAACAATTTCACACAGGAAACAG
CCAGTCCGTTTAGGTGTTTTCACGAGCACTTCACCAACAAGGACCATAGATTATGAAAATCGAAGAACAC
CATCACCATCACCATTCCAGCGGTAAGCTTATGTCCCCTATACTAGGTTATTGGAAAATTAAGGGCCTTG
TGCAACCCACTCGACTTCTTTTGGAATATCTTGAAGAAAAATATGAAGAGCATTTGTATGAGCGCGATGA
AGGTGATAAATGGCGAAACAAAAAGTTTGAATTGGGTTTGGAGTTTCCCAATCTTCCTTATTATATTGAT
GGTGATGTTAAATTAACACAGTCTATGGCCATCATACGTTATATAGCTGACAAGCACAACATGTTGGGTG
GTTGTCCAAAAGAGCGTGCAGAGATTTCAATGCTTGAAGGAGCGGTTTTGGATATTAGATACGGTGTTTC
GAGAATTGCATATAGTAAAGACTTTGAAACTCTCAAAGTTGATTTTCTTAGCAAGCTACCTGAAATGCTG
AAAATGTTCGAAGATCGTTTATGTCATAAAACATATTTAAATGGTGATCATGTAACCCATCCTGACTTCA
TGTTGTATGACGCTCTTGATGTTGTTTTATACATGGACCCAATGTGCCTGGATGCGTTCCCAAAATTAGT
TTGTTTTAAAAAACGTATTGAAGCTATCCCACAAATTGATAAGTACTTGAAATCCAGCAAGTATATAGCA
TGGCCTTTGCAGGGCTGGCAAGCCACGTTTGGTGGTGGCGACCATCCTCCAAAATCGGATCTGGAAGTTC
TGTTCCAGGGGCCCCTGTCCAGCGGTCTGGTTCCGCGTGGTTCCGGTACCGCGGCCCAGCCGGCCGAAAA
TCTGTACTTCCAAGGTCGTCGTGCCTCTGTGGAGCTCGCTGCACCGGCATCCTGGGAAATGGGTAAAACG
TCCTCGGGTAAACGCAACTTCCTGAATCATATCAATCAAACGACCTGGCAAGATCCGCGTAAAGCGGCGG
CGGCGTAGGCGGCCGCATA
[142 nt withheld, positions 1070-1211]
C
[98 nt withheld, positions 1213-1310]
AGTTTGTACTGGTGACGAAACTCAGTGTCTAGCTAGAGTGGC
[149 nt withheld, positions 1353-1501]
TGGTTTCATTGGTGACGTTTCCGGCCTTGCTAATGGTAATGGT
[62 nt withheld, positions 1545-1606]
ACCTTTAATGAATAATTTCCGTCAATATTTACCTTCCCTCCCTCAATCGGTTGAATGTCGCCCTTTTGTC
TTTGGCGCTGGTAAACCATATGAA
[86 nt withheld, positions 1701-1786]
T
[54 nt withheld, positions 1788-1841]
CTAGCGCCGCCCTATACCTTGTCTGCCTCCCCGCGTTGCGTCGCGGTGCATGGAGCCGGGCCACCTCGAC
CTGAATGGAAGCCGGCGGCACCTCGCTAACGGATTCACCACTCCAAGAATTGGAGCCAATCAATTCTTGC
GGAGAACTGTGAATGCGCAAACCAACCCTTGGCAGAACATATCCATCGCGTCCGCCATCTCCAGCAGCCG
CACGCGGCGCATCTCGGGCAGCGTTGGGTCCTGGCCACGGGTGCGCATGATCGTGCTCCTGTCGTTGAGG
ACCCGGCTAGGCTGGCGGGGTTGCCTTACTGGTTAGCAGAATGAATCACCGATACGCGAGCGAACGTGAA
GCGACTGCTGCTGCAAAACGTCTGCGACCTGAGCAACAACATGAATGGTCTTCGGTTTCCGTGTTTCGTA
AAGTCTGGAAACGCGGAAGTCAGCGCCCTGCACCATTATGTTCCGGATCTGCATCGCAGGATGCTGCTGG
CTACCCTGTGGAACACCTACATCTGTATTAACGAAGCGCTGGCATTGACCCTGAGTGATTTTTCTCTGGT
CCCGCCGCATCCATACCGCCAGTTGTTTACCCTCACAACGTTCCAGTAACCGGGCATGTTCATCATCAGT
AACCCGTATCGTGAGCATCCTCTCTCGTTTCATCGGTATCATTACCCCCATGAACAGAAATCCCCCTTAC
ACGGAGGCATCAGTGACCAAACAGGAAAAAACCGCCCTTAACATGGCCCGCTTTATCAGAAGCCAGACAT
TAACGCTTCTGGAGAAACTCAACGAGCTGGACGCGGATGAACAGGCAGACATCTGTGAATCGCTTCACGA
CCACGCTGATGAGCTTTACCGCAGGATCCGCGAAATTGTAAGCGTTAATATTTTGTTAAAATTCGCGTTA
AATTTTTGTTAAATCAGCTCATTTTTTAACCAATAGGCCGAAATCGGCAAAATCCCTTATAAATCAAAAG
AATAGACCGAGATAGGGTTGAGTGTTGTTCCAGTTTGGAACAAGAGTCCACTATTAAAGAACGTGGACTC
CAACGTCAAAGG
[49 nt withheld, positions 2904-2952]
T
[91 nt withheld, positions 2954-3044]
G
[124 nt withheld, positions 3046-3169]
CGCGGATCCTGCCTCGCGCGTTTCGGTGATGACGGTGAAAACCTCTGACACATGCAGCTCCCGGAGACGG
TCACAGCTTGTCTGTAAGCGGATGCCGGGAGCAGACAAGCCCGTCAGGGCGCGTCAGCGGGTGTTGGCGG
GTGTCGGGGCGCAGCCATGACCCAGTCACGTAGCGATAGCGGAGTGTATACTGGCTTAACTATGCGGCAT
CAGAGCAGATTGTACTGAGAGTGCACCATATGCGGTGTGAAATACCGCACAGATGCGTAAGGAGAAAATA
CCGCATCAGGCGCTCTTCCGCTTCCTCGCTCACTGACTCGCTGCGCTCGGTCGTTCGGCTGCGGCGAGCG
GTATCAGCTCACTCAAAGGCGGTAATACGGTTATCCACAGAATCAGGGGATAACGCAGGAAAGAACATGT
GAGCAAAAGGCCAGCAAAAGGCCAGGAACCGTAAAAAGGCCGCGTTGCTGGCGTTTTTCCATAGGCTCCG
CCCCCCTGACGAGCATCACAAAAATCGACGCTCAAGTCAGAGGTGGCGAAACCCGACAGGACTATAAAGA
TACCAGGGTTTCCCCCTGGAAGCTCCCTCGTGCGCTCTCCTGTTCCGACCCTGCCGCTTACCGGATACCT
GTCCGCCTTTCTCCCTTCGGGAAGCGTGGCGCTTTCTCATAGCTCACGCTGTAGGTATCTCAGTTCGGTG
TAGGTCGTTCGCTCCAAGCTGGGCTGTGTGCACGAACCCCCCGTTCAGCCCGACCGCTGCGCCTTATCCG
GTAACTATCGTCTTGAGTCCAACCCGGTAAGACACGACTTATCGCCACTGGCAGCAGCCACTGGTAACAG
GATTAGCAGAGCGAGGTATGTAGGCGGTGCTACAGAGTTCTTGAAGTGGTGGCCTAACTACGGCTACACT
AGAAGGACAGTATTTGGTATCTGCGCTCTGCTGAAGCCAGTTACCTTCGGAAAAAGAGTTGGTAGCTCTT
GATCCGGCAAACAAACCACCGCTGGTAGCGGTGGTTTTTTTGTTTGCAAGCAGCAGATTACGCGCAGAAA
AAAAGGATCTCAAGAAGATCCTTTGATCTTTTCTACGGGGTCTGACGCTCAGTGGAACGAAAACTCACGT
TAAGGGATTTTGGTCATGAGATTATCAAAAAGGATCTTCACCTAGATCCTTTTAAATTAAAAATGAAGTT
TTAAATCAATCTAAAGTATATATGAGTAAACTTGGTCTGACAGTTACCAATGCTTAATCAGTGAGGCACC
TATCTCAGCGATCTGTCTATTTCGTTCATCCATAGTTGCCTGACTCCCCGTCGTGTAGATAACTACGATA
CGGGAGGGCTTACCATCTGGCCCCAGTGCTGCAATGATACCGCGAGACCCACGCTCACCGGCTCCAGATT
TATCAGCAATAAACCAGCCAGCCGGAAGGGCCGAGCGCAGAAGTGGTCCTGCAACTTTATCCGCCTCCAT
CCAGTCTATTAATTGTTGCCGGGAAGCTAGAGTAAGTAGTTCGCCAGTTAATAGTTTGCGCAACGTTGTT
GCCATTGCTGCAGGCATCGTGGTGTCACGCTCGTCGTTTGGTATGGCTTCATTCAGCTCCGGTTCCCAAC
GATCAAGGCGAGTTACATGATCCCCCATGTTGTGCAAAAAAGCGGTTAGCTCCTTCGGTCCTCCGATCGT
TGTCAGAAGTAAGTTGGCCGCAGTGTTATCACTCATGGTTATGGCAGCACTGCATAATTCTCTTACTGTC
ATGCCATCCGTAAGATGCTTTTCTGTGACTGGTGAGTACTCAACCAAGTCATTCTGAGAATAGTGTATGC
GGCGACCGAGTTGCTCTTGCCCGGCGTCAACACGGGATAATACCGCGCCACATAGCAGAACTTTAAAAGT
GCTCATCATTGGAAAACGTTCTTCGGGGCGAAAACTCTCAAGGATCTTACCGCTGTTGAGATCCAGTTCG
ATGTAACCCACTCGTGCACCCAACTGATCTTCAGCATCTTTTACTTTCACCAGCGTTTCTGGGTGAGCAA
AAACAGGAAGGCAAAATGCCGCAAAAAAGGGAATAAGGGCGACACGGAAATGTTGAATACTCATACTCTT
CCTTTTTCAATATTATTGAAGCATTTATCAGGGTTATTGTCTCATGAGCGGATACATATTTGAATGTATT
TAGAAAAATAAACAAATAGGGGTTCCGCGCACATTTCCCCGAAAAGTGCCACCTGACGTCTAAGAAACCA
TTATTATCATGACATTAACCTATAAAAATAGGCGTATCACGAGGCCCTTTCGTCTTCAAGAATTCCCGAC
ACCATCGAATGGTGCAAAACCTTTCGCGGTATGGCATGATAGCGCCCGGAAGAGAGTCAATTCAGGGTGG
TGAATGTGAAACCAGTAACGTTATACGATGTCGCAGAGTATGCCGGTGTCTCTTATCAGACCGTTTCCCG
CGTGGTGAACCAGGCCAGCCACGTTTCTGCGAAAACGCGGGAAAAAGTGGAAGCGGCGATGGCGGAGCTG
AATTACATTCCCAACCGCGTGGCACAACAACTGGCGGGCAAACAGTCGTTGCTGATTGGCGTTGCCACCT
CCAGTCTGGCCCTGCACGCGCCGTCGCAAATTGTCGCGGCGATTAAATCTCGCGCCGATCAACTGGGTGC
CAGCGTGGTGGTGTCGATGGTAGAACGAAGCGGCGTCGAAGCCTGTAAAGCGGCGGTGCACAATCTTCTC
GCGCAACGCGTCAGTGGGCTGATCATTAACTATCCGCTGGATGACCAGGATGCCATTGCTGTGGAAGCTG
CCTGCACTAATGTTCCGGCGTTATTTCTTGATGTCTCTGACCAGACACCCATCAACAGTATTATTTTCTC
CCATGAAGACGGTACGCGACTGGGCGTGGAGCATCTGGTCGCATTGGGTCACCAGCAAATCGCGCTGTTA
GCGGGCCCATTAAGTTCTGTCTCGGCGCGTCTGCGTCTGGCTGGCTGGCATAAATATCTCACTCGCAATC
AAATTCAGCCGATAGCGGAACGGGAAGGCGACTGGAGTGCCATGTCCGGTTTTCAACAAACCATGCAAAT
GCTGAATGAGGGCATCGTTCCCACTGCGATGCTGGTTGCCAACGATCAGATGGCGCTGGGCGCAATGCGC
GCCATTACCGAGTCCGGGCTGCGCGTTGGTGCGGATATCTCGGTAGTGGGATACGACGATACCGAAGACA
GCTCATGTTATATCCCGCCGTTAACCACCATCAAACAGGATTTTCGCCTGCTGGGGCAAACCAGCGTGGA
CCGCTTGCTGCAACTCTCTCAGGGCCAGGCGGTGAAGGGCAATCAGCTGTTGCCCGTCTCACTGGTGAAA
AGAAAAACCACCCTGGCGCCCAATACGCAAACCGCCTCTCCCCGCGCGTTGGCCGATTCATTAATGCAGC
TGGCACGACAGGTTTCCCGACTGGAAAGCGGGCAGTGAGCGCAACGCAATTAATGTAAGTTAGCTCACTC
ATTAGGCACAATTCTCATGTTTGACAGCTTATCATCGACTGCACGGTGCACCAATGCTTCTGGCGTCAGG
CAGCCATCGGAAGCTGTGGTATGGCTGTGCAGGTCGTAAATCACTGCATAATTCGTGTCGCTCAAGGCGC
ACTCCCGTTCTGGATAATGTTTTTTGCGCCGACATCATAACGGTTCTGGCAAATATTCTGAAATGAGCTG
