>Addgene plasmid #104299 | pHH0103 genomicseq WW domain | depositor partial sequence | sequence record 197451 | WW domain with linker
GGCCCAGCCGGCCGAAAATCTGTACTTCCAAGGTCGTCGTGCCTCTGTGGAGCTCGCTGCACCGGCATCC
TGGGAAATGGGTAAAACGTCCTCGGGTAAACGCAACTTCCTGAATCATATCAATCAAACGACCTGGCAAG
ATCCGCGTAAAGCGGCGGCGGCGTAGGCGGCCGC
